Addgene plasmid #146810: pCMV-TAPtagC-PrP-SBP_L
Purpose: (Empty Backbone) Mammalian Expression vector
Depositing lab: Elisa Izaurralde. Depositing organization: Max Planck Institute for Developmental Biology.
Backbone
  Vector backbone: Unknown
  Vector type: Mammalian Expression
Growth in bacteria
  Bacterial resistance: Kanamycin, 50 μg/mL
  Growth temperature: 37°C
  Growth strain: DH5alpha
  Copy number: High Copy
Gene/Insert
  Gene/Insert name: None
Terms and licenses: Academic/Nonprofit Terms; Industry Terms: Not Available to Industry
Depositor comments: Plasmids from this collection were made available to the research community and donated after the lab closed. Please note that the sequence provided by the depositing laboratory may be theoretical/predicted or based on Sanger sequencing results. There may be discrepancies between sequencing results obtained by Addgene and the depositor sequence. If an Addgene verified sequence is not available, please contact before placing your order to request that our lab fully sequence the plasmid.
How to cite: pCMV-TAPtagC-PrP-SBP_L was a gift from Elisa Izaurralde (Addgene plasmid # 146810 ; http://n2t.net/addgene:146810 ; RRID:Addgene_146810)
