[The description below was written by a language model from this plasmid's Addgene catalogue record and pLannotate feature annotations shown in this document.]
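Description:
pCMV-TAPtagC-PrP-SBP_L is a 4,559 nt empty mammalian expression backbone designed to add a C-terminal tandem affinity purification (TAP) tag to a protein of interest. The record lists the parental backbone as unknown and no insert is present. The expression cassette is driven by the human cytomegalovirus immediate early enhancer and promoter, followed by a multiple cloning site. Immediately downstream lies the tag: a streptavidin-binding peptide (SBP), then two IgG-binding units of Staphylococcus aureus protein A, ending at an SV40 polyadenylation signal. The short SV40 large T antigen fragment annotated just before it is probably part of that SV40 terminator region. An open reading frame cloned in frame into the MCS without a stop codon would therefore be expressed as a fusion carrying SBP and protein A modules at its C-terminus. About 60 nt between SBP and the first protein A unit are unannotated. The "PrP" in the name may refer to a protease cleavage site in this gap, but the record does not state this.

The plasmid replicates in E. coli at high copy from a ColE1/pUC-type origin and also carries an f1 origin for single-stranded DNA production. Selection relies on a single Tn5 NeoR/KanR gene placed behind both a bacterial (bla) promoter and the SV40 enhancer/early promoter and terminated by the HSV TK polyadenylation signal. It thus gives kanamycin resistance in bacteria and G418 resistance in mammalian cells, which would permit stable line selection. The small ble and bGH poly(A) fragments appear to be vestigial annotations. The layout suits two-step purification of tagged proteins and their associated complexes from transfected mammalian cells, using IgG and streptavidin resins, although the record gives the purpose only as a mammalian expression vector.
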