Features (pLannotate 1.2.2; 16 found; start..end, strand, type, name):
     61..364     +  enhancer       CMV enhancer: human cytomegalovirus immediate early enhancer
    365..568     +  promoter       CMV promoter: human cytomegalovirus (CMV) immediate early promoter
    608..664     +  misc_feature   MCS: multiple cloning site
    665..775     +  CDS            SBP: streptavidin-binding peptide selected from a peptide library; binds streptavidin with nanomolar affinity (Keefe et al., 2001)
    839..1012    +  CDS            ProtA: IgG-binding unit of Staphylococcus aureus protein A
   1016..1186    +  CDS            ProtA: IgG-binding unit of Staphylococcus aureus protein A
   1241..1324    +  CDS            large T antigen (fragment): large T antigen from SV40 (simian virus 40)
   1347..1468    +  polyA_signal   SV40 poly(A) signal: SV40 polyadenylation signal
   1502..1930    -  rep_origin     f1 ori (sequence partly withheld): f1 bacteriophage origin of replication; arrow indicates direction of (+) strand synthesis
   1957..2061    +  promoter       AmpR promoter: bla
   2063..2420    +  promoter       SV40 promoter: SV40 enhancer and early promoter
   2455..3249    +  CDS            NeoR/KanR: aminoglycoside phosphotransferase from Tn5; aph(3')-II (or nptII); confers resistance to neomycin, kanamycin, and G418 (Geneticin®)
   3270..3422    +  CDS            ble (fragment): BLE_KLEPN - Experimental evidence at protein level: Swiss-Prot protein existence level 1. Binding protein with a strong affinity to the bleomycin family of antibiotics. Binds to CL990; an antimitotic-antibiotic compound. From Klebsiella pneumoniae.
   3481..3528    +  polyA_signal   HSV TK poly(A) signal: herpes simplex virus thymidine kinase polyadenylation signal (Cole and Stacy, 1985)
   3619..3635    -  polyA_signal   bGH poly(A) signal (fragment): bovine growth hormone polyadenylation signal
   3857..4445    +  rep_origin     ori: high-copy-number ColE1/pMB1/pBR322/pUC origin of replication
>Addgene plasmid #146810 | pCMV-TAPtagC-PrP-SBP_L | depositor full sequence | sequence record 289257 | Full Sequence
TAGTTATTAATAGTAATCAATTACGGGGTCATTAGTTCATAGCCCATATATGGAGTTCCGCGTTACATAA
CTTACGGTAAATGGCCCGCCTGGCTGACCGCCCAACGACCCCCGCCCATTGACGTCAATAATGACGTATG
TTCCCATAGTAACGCCAATAGGGACTTTCCATTGACGTCAATGGGTGGAGTATTTACGGTAAACTGCCCA
CTTGGCAGTACATCAAGTGTATCATATGCCAAGTACGCCCCCTATTGACGTCAATGACGGTAAATGGCCC
GCCTGGCATTATGCCCAGTACATGACCTTATGGGACTTTCCTACTTGGCAGTACATCTACGTATTAGTCA
TCGCTATTACCATGGTGATGCGGTTTTGGCAGTACATCAATGGGCGTGGATAGCGGTTTGACTCACGGGG
ATTTCCAAGTCTCCACCCCATTGACGTCAATGGGAGTTTGTTTTGGCACCAAAATCAACGGGACTTTCCA
AAATGTCGTAACAACTCCGCCCCATTGACGCAAATGGGCGGTAGGCGTGTACGGTGGGAGGTCTATATAA
GCAGAGCTGGTTTAGTGACCGTCAGATCCGCTAGCGCTACCGGACTCAGATCTCGAGCTCAAGCTTCGAA
TTCTGCAGTCGACGGTACCGCGGGCCCGGGATCCGACGAGAAGACCACCGGCTGGCGGGGCGGCCACGTG
GTGGAGGGCCTGGCCGGCGAGCTGGAGCAGCTGCGGGCCAGGCTGGAGCACCACCCTCAGGGCCAGCGGG
AGCCCGAACTACTGGAAGTTCTGTTCCAGGGGCCCAAAACCGCGGCTCTTGCGCAACACGATGAAGCCGT
GGACAACAAATTCAACAAAGAACAACAAAACGCGTTCTATGAGATCTTACATTTACCTAACTTAAACGAA
GAACAACGAAACGCCTTCATCCAAAGTTTAAAAGATGACCCAAGCCAAAGCGCTAACCTTTTAGCAGAAG
CTAAAAAGCTAAATGATGCTCAGGCGCCGAAAGTAGACAACAAATTCAACAAAGAACAACAAAACGCGTT
CTATGAGATCTTACATTTACCTAACTTAAACGAAGAACAACGAAACGCCTTCATCCAAAGTTTAAAAGAT
GACCCAAGCCAAAGCGCTAACCTTTTAGCAGAAGCTAAAAAGCTAAATGATGCTCAGGCGCCGAAAGTAG
ACGCGAATTCCGCGGGGAAGTCAACCAAGCTTTAGGCGGCCGCGACTCTAGATCATAATCAGCCATACCA
CATTTGTAGAGGTTTTACTTGCTTTAAAAAACCTCCCACACCTCCCCCTGAACCTGAAACATAAAATGAA
TGCAATTGTTGTTGTTAACTTGTTTATTGCAGCTTATAATGGTTACAAATAAAGCAATAGCATCACAAAT
TTCACAAATAAAGCATTTTTTTCACTGCATTCTAGTTGTGGTTTGTCCAAACTCATCAATGTATCTTAAC
GCGTAAATTGTAAGCGTTAATATTTTGTTAAAATTCGCGTTAAATTTTTGTTAAATCAGCTCATTTTTTA
ACCAATAGGCCGAAATCGGCAAAATCCCTTATAAATCAAAAGAATAGACCGAGATAGGGT
[37 nt withheld, positions 1601-1637]
AAAGAACGTGGACTCCAACGTCAAAGG
[49 nt withheld, positions 1665-1713]
T
[91 nt withheld, positions 1715-1805]
G
[124 nt withheld, positions 1807-1930]
CAGGTGGCACTTTTCGGGGAAATGTGCGCGGAACCCCTATTTGTTTATTTTTCTAAATACATTCAAATAT
GTATCCGCTCATGAGACAATAACCCTGATAAATGCTTCAATAATATTGAAAAAGGAAGAGTCCTGAGGCG
GAAAGAACCAGCTGTGGAATGTGTGTCAGTTAGGGTGTGGAAAGTCCCCAGGCTCCCCAGCAGGCAGAAG
TATGCAAAGCATGCATCTCAATTAGTCAGCAACCAGGTGTGGAAAGTCCCCAGGCTCCCCAGCAGGCAGA
AGTATGCAAAGCATGCATCTCAATTAGTCAGCAACCATAGTCCCGCCCCTAACTCCGCCCATCCCGCCCC
TAACTCCGCCCAGTTCCGCCCATTCTCCGCCCCATGGCTGACTAATTTTTTTTATTTATGCAGAGGCCGA
GGCCGCCTCGGCCTCTGAGCTATTCCAGAAGTAGTGAGGAGGCTTTTTTGGAGGCCTAGGCTTTTGCAAA
GATCGATCAAGAGACAGGATGAGGATCGTTTCGCATGATTGAACAAGATGGATTGCACGCAGGTTCTCCG
GCCGCTTGGGTGGAGAGGCTATTCGGCTATGACTGGGCACAACAGACAATCGGCTGCTCTGATGCCGCCG
TGTTCCGGCTGTCAGCGCAGGGGCGCCCGGTTCTTTTTGTCAAGACCGACCTGTCCGGTGCCCTGAATGA
ACTGCAAGACGAGGCAGCGCGGCTATCGTGGCTGGCCACGACGGGCGTTCCTTGCGCAGCTGTGCTCGAC
GTTGTCACTGAAGCGGGAAGGGACTGGCTGCTATTGGGCGAAGTGCCGGGGCAGGATCTCCTGTCATCTC
ACCTTGCTCCTGCCGAGAAAGTATCCATCATGGCTGATGCAATGCGGCGGCTGCATACGCTTGATCCGGC
TACCTGCCCATTCGACCACCAAGCGAAACATCGCATCGAGCGAGCACGTACTCGGATGGAAGCCGGTCTT
GTCGATCAGGATGATCTGGACGAAGAGCATCAGGGGCTCGCGCCAGCCGAACTGTTCGCCAGGCTCAAGG
CGAGCATGCCCGACGGCGAGGATCTCGTCGTGACCCATGGCGATGCCTGCTTGCCGAATATCATGGTGGA
AAATGGCCGCTTTTCTGGATTCATCGACTGTGGCCGGCTGGGTGTGGCGGACCGCTATCAGGACATAGCG
TTGGCTACCCGTGATATTGCTGAAGAGCTTGGCGGCGAATGGGCTGACCGCTTCCTCGTGCTTTACGGTA
TCGCCGCTCCCGATTCGCAGCGCATCGCCTTCTATCGCCTTCTTGACGAGTTCTTCTGAGCGGGACTCTG
GGGTTCGAAATGACCGACCAAGCGACGCCCAACCTGCCATCACGAGATTTCGATTCCACCGCCGCCTTCT
ATGAAAGGTTGGGCTTCGGAATCGTTTTCCGGGACGCCGGCTGGATGATCCTCCAGCGCGGGGATCTCAT
GCTGGAGTTCTTCGCCCACCCTAGGGGGAGGCTAACTGAAACACGGAAGGAGACAATACCGGAAGGAACC
CGCGCTATGACGGCAATAAAAAGACAGAATAAAACGCACGGTGTTGGGTCGTTTGTTCATAAACGCGGGG
TTCGGTCCCAGGGCTGGCACTCTGTCGATACCCCACCGAGACCCCATTGGGGCCAATACGCCCGCGTTTC
TTCCTTTTCCCCACCCCACCCCCCAAGTTCGGGTGAAGGCCCAGGGCTCGCAGCCAACGTCGGGGCGGCA
GGCCCTGCCATAGCCTCAGGTTACTCATATATACTTTAGATTGATTTAAAACTTCATTTTTAATTTAAAA
GGATCTAGGTGAAGATCCTTTTTGATAATCTCATGACCAAAATCCCTTAACGTGAGTTTTCGTTCCACTG
AGCGTCAGACCCCGTAGAAAAGATCAAAGGATCTTCTTGAGATCCTTTTTTTCTGCGCGTAATCTGCTGC
TTGCAAACAAAAAAACCACCGCTACCAGCGGTGGTTTGTTTGCCGGATCAAGAGCTACCAACTCTTTTTC
CGAAGGTAACTGGCTTCAGCAGAGCGCAGATACCAAATACTGTCCTTCTAGTGTAGCCGTAGTTAGGCCA
CCACTTCAAGAACTCTGTAGCACCGCCTACATACCTCGCTCTGCTAATCCTGTTACCAGTGGCTGCTGCC
AGTGGCGATAAGTCGTGTCTTACCGGGTTGGACTCAAGACGATAGTTACCGGATAAGGCGCAGCGGTCGG
GCTGAACGGGGGGTTCGTGCACACAGCCCAGCTTGGAGCGAACGACCTACACCGAACTGAGATACCTACA
GCGTGAGCTATGAGAAAGCGCCACGCTTCCCGAAGGGAGAAAGGCGGACAGGTATCCGGTAAGCGGCAGG
GTCGGAACAGGAGAGCGCACGAGGGAGCTTCCAGGGGGAAACGCCTGGTATCTTTATAGTCCTGTCGGGT
TTCGCCACCTCTGACTTGAGCGTCGATTTTTGTGATGCTCGTCAGGGGGGCGGAGCCTATGGAAAAACGC
CAGCAACGCGGCCTTTTTACGGTTCCTGGCCTTTTGCTGGCCTTTTGCTCACATGTTCTTTCCTGCGTTA
TCCCCTGATTCTGTGGATAACCGTATTACCGCCATGCAT
